>Addgene plasmid #124603 | pAAV-EF1a-DIO-ChrimsonR-mRuby2-KV2.1-WPRE-SV40 | addgene full sequence | sequence record 242014 | Addgene NGS Result
CCTGCAGGCAGCTGCGCGCTCGCTCGCTCACTGAGGCCGCCCGGGCGTCGGGCGACCTTTGGTCGCCCGG
CCTCAGTGAGCGAGCGAGCGCGCAGAGAGGGAGTGGCCAACTCCATCACTAGGGGTTCCTGCGGCCGCAC
GCGTAAGCTTTGCAAAGATGGATAAAGTTTTAAACAGAGAGGAATCTTTGCAGCTAATGGACCTTCTAGG
TCTTGAAAGGAGTGGGAATTGGCTCCGGTGCCCGTCAGTGGGCAGAGCGCACATCGCCCACAGTCCCCGA
GAAGTTGGGGGGAGGGGTCGGCAATTGAACCGGTGCCTAGAGAAGGTGGCGCGGGGTAAACTGGGAAAGT
GATGTCGTGTACTGGCTCCGCCTTTTTCCCGAGGGTGGGGGAGAACCGTATATAAGTGCAGTAGTCGCCG
TGAACGTTCTTTTTCGCAACGGGTTTGCCGCCAGAACACAGGTAAGTGCCGTGTGTGGTTCCCGCGGGCC
TGGCCTCTTTACGGGTTATGGCCCTTGCGTGCCTTGAATTACTTCCACTGGCTGCAGTACGTGATTCTTG
ATCCCGAGCTTCGGGTTGGAAGTGGGTGGGAGAGTTCGAGGCCTTGCGCTTAAGGAGCCCCTTCGCCTCG
TGCTTGAGTTGAGGCCTGGCCTGGGCGCTGGGGCCGCCGCGTGCGAATCTGGTGGCACCTTCGCGCCTGT
CTCGCTGCTTTCGATAAGTCTCTAGCCATTTAAAATTTTTGATGACCTGCTGCGACGCTTTTTTTCTGGC
AAGATAGTCTTGTAAATGCGGGCCAAGATCTGCACACTGGTATTTCGGTTTTTGGGGCCGCGGGCGGCGA
CGGGGCCCGTGCGTCCCAGCGCACATGTTCGGCGAGGCGGGGCCTGCGAGCGCGGCCACCGAGAATCGGA
CGGGGGTAGTCTCAAGCTGGCCGGCCTGCTCTGGTGCCTGGCCTCGCGCCGCCGTGTATCGCCCCGCCCT
GGGCGGCAAGGCTGGCCCGGTCGGCACCAGTTGCGTGAGCGGAAAGATGGCCGCTTCCCGGCCCTGCTGC
AGGGAGCTCAAAATGGAGGACGCGGCGCTCGGGAGAGCGGGCGGGTGAGTCACCCACACAAAGGAAAAGG
GCCTTTCCGTCCTCAGCCGTCGCTTCATGTGACTCCACGGAGTACCGGGCGCCGTCCAGGCACCTCGATT
AGTTCTCGAGCTTTTGGAGTACGTCGTCTTTAGGTTGGGGGGAGGGGTTTTATGCGATGGAGTTTCCCCA
CACTGAGTGGGTGGAGACTGAAGTTAGGCCAGCTTGGCACTTGATGTAATTCTCCTTGGAATTTGCCCTT
TTTGAGTTTGGATCTTGGTTCATTCTCAAGCCTCAGACAGTGGTTCAAAGTTTTTTTCTTCCATTTCAGG
TGTCGTGAGGTACCGGATCCTCTAGAGTCGACTCCGGAATAACTTCGTATAGGATACTTTATACGAAGTT
ATGCAGAATGGTAGCTGGATTGTAGCTGCTATTAGCAATATGAAACCTCTTAATAACTTCGTATAGCATA
CATTATACGAAGTTATGGCGCGCCTTAGAATCTGGTGGCTTCAGGGAAGTCCGTGGCACAGCTGATGAAG
CTGTCAATGCTGGACATGCTCCGCATGTCGATGACGCCCTCCGTGCGTGCGGGCAGAGGGGCCACGGGGC
TGGGCATGCTGCTCATCTCCAGCTCCTCTGGAGGCTTGCTCTGCGGGGCCATCTCCTTGGTGTTGAGGAT
GGGCTGGGACTGCTTGTACAGCTCGTCCATCCCACCACCAAGCCCGGCGAACTTGGCAACTGCGTGTTCG
CGTTGTACTACGAACATTTCATTGTCACTTTCCTCTAACCTTTCCAGGCGGTGATCAACGGCATGGATAC
CGGGCATCTTGATGTTCCCGACGGTCTTTTTTGACCTGTAAGTTGTTACGAAAGAGCAAGACAGATGGCC
ACCACCATCAACTTTCAGTGCCATATGAGTGTATCCCCTCAGACCACCATCTGCTGGATACATCATCTCT
GTATTAGGCTCCCAACCCTTGGTCTTCTTCTGCATCACGGGACCATTGGAGGGAAAGTTTACCCCTCTGA
CTTGGACGTGGTAAACGAGACAGCCATCCTCAAGGCTGGTGTCCTGCATGACGGTGACGACTCCACCATC
TTCGTATCTCGTAACTCTTTCCCAAGTAAAACCCTCAGGAAAGGACTGTTTAAAGAAATCAGGAATGCCT
TTCGGGTACTTGATAAAAGTACGGCTGCCATACATGAACGACGTGGCAAGAATGTCAAAGGCAAATGGCA
GGGGTCCTCCCTCGATGACTTTGATCCTCATGGTTTGAGTTCCCATGTACGGATTGCCTTCTCCTTCACC
TGTGCATTTGAATTGGTGGCCGTTGACCGAACCTTCCATGACCACCTTCATACGCATATTTTCCTTGATC
AGCTCTTCGCCCTTAGACACGGCGGCCGCCACTGTGTCCTCGTCCTCCTCCTCCACGAACTCTTCCACTT
CCACCTCCTCGCCTCCGATCTCCATCTTGGTGGTCTTCCGGATGTCGCCGTGGATCAGGATGTGCTCGTG
GATCTTGATCCTCAGGTGGTGGGCCAGGAAGGTCCAAAACTCCTTGGCGATGATGTCGCAGATGCTGTGG
CCGATGCTGTTGGCGTAAGGGCTCAGCTTCAGCAGTCCTTCTGGTCCCACTGCCCAGAGGATTGGGTAGC
TGCCCCAAGAGGCGAAGTAAGCGTAGGCCATCAGCTTCACGACCATGCGGCAATGGCCTTTAGGCACGCT
GTGGTTGGCTTCCACGTAGCACTTGGCGGCCTGGAAGTACATGTAGCCGCCGTAGATGCAAGACACGATA
TACAGCAGCCACTTGAGCCAATCGGTAGCCAGTCCTGCGGCCATGCCGAACACGATCATTCCCACGCAAG
ACACGATCAGGCCCATGGTCCGCTTGCTGTAGTCGTTCTTCAGGCCGCTCAGGTTGCTCAGTCTGATCAG
GATCACGGGGCAAGACAGCAGCCACTCGAAGTAGCGCAGGCAATAGGCGTGGTTGCCGGTAGACAGGTAC
ACTGTGGCGGGGCTGCTGAACTCCTTGAAGATCTCCAGGGTCACGAACAGCACCTCGACGCAACAGACGT
AGACCTCCTCCCAACCGCAAGTGGCCTTCCAGGCGCTGAAGCCGTAGAATGTCAGCAGGGCGATGGCGAT
GCTGAAAGCAATCCACTGGCAGACCTGGGCGCCGATCTTTTCTCCTGGTGTGCCTCTGCTGTGCAGCCAA
GCCTGCTTCTTCTCCACTCCCACGACCAGGTAGCCGCCTGTGGCCTCCACGAAGCAATATCCGTATCCGG
CGTCGCTCAGTCCGTAAGAAGGGTCACACCACCACTCGGTGCTGAAGCACTCGCCTGTAGGTGTCATTCC
TCCACAGCCCATGTCCTCGTGGTGGTAGGGGTTAGGCCAAGGGTTGATGCCTCCGGCGGCAAACAGAGAT
CTGGTGGCGCTGCTGATCAGCTCAGCCATGGTGGCTAGCATAACTTCGTATAAAGTATCCTATACGAAGT
TATTTGCCTTAACCCAGAAATTATCACTGTTATTCTTTAGAATGGTGCAAAGAATAACTTCGTATAATGT
ATGCTATACGAAGTTATGAATTCGATATCAAGCTTATCGATAATCAACCTCTGGATTACAAAATTTGTGA
AAGATTGACTGGTATTCTTAACTATGTTGCTCCTTTTACGCTATGTGGATACGCTGCTTTAATGCCTTTG
TATCATGCTATTGCTTCCCGTATGGCTTTCATTTTCTCCTCCTTGTATAAATCCTGGTTGCTGTCTCTTT
ATGAGGAGTTGTGGCCCGTTGTCAGGCAACGTGGCGTGGTGTGCACTGTGTTTGCTGACGCAACCCCCAC
TGGTTGGGGCATTGCCACCACCTGTCAGCTCCTTTCCGGAACTTTCGCTTTCCCCCTCCCTATTGCCACG
GCGGAACTCATCGCCGCCTGCCTTGCCCGCTGCTGGACAGGGGCTCGGCTGTTGGGCACTGACAATTCCG
TGGTGTTGTCGGGGAAATCATCGTCCTTTCCTTGGCTGCTCGCCTATGTTGCCACCTGGATTCTGCGCGG
GACGTCCTTCTGCTACGTCCCTTCGGCCCTCAATCCAGCGGACCTTCCTTCCCGCGGCCTGCTGCCGGCT
CTGCGGCCTCTTCCGCGTCTTCGCCTTCGCCCTCAGACGAGTCGGATCTCCCTTTGGGCCGCCTCCCCGC
ATCGATACCGAGCGCTGCTCGAGAGATCTTTCGAGCAGACATGATAAGATACATTGATGAGTTTGGACAA
ACCACAACTAGAATGCAGTGAAAAAAATGCTTTATTTGTGAAATTTGTGATGCTATTGCTTTATTTGTAA
CCATTATAAGCTGCAATAAACAAGTTAACAACAACAATTGCATTCATTTTATGTTTCAGGTTCAGGGGGA
GATGTGGGAGGTTTTTTAAAGCAAGTAAAACCTCTACAAATGTGGTAAAATCTGATTTTGTAGGTAACCA
CGTGCGGACCGAGCGGCCGCAGGAACCCCTAGTGATGGAGTTGGCCACTCCCTCTCTGCGCGCTCGCTCG
CTCACTGAGGCCGGGCGACCAAAGGTCGCCCGACGCCCGGGCTTTGCCCGGGCGGCCTCAGTGAGCGAGC
GAGCGCGCAGCTGCCTGCAGGGGCGCCTGATGCGGTATTTTCTCCTTACGCATCTGTGCGGTATTTCACA
CCGCATA
[95 nt withheld, positions 4768-4862]
T
[46 nt withheld, positions 4864-4909]
C
[141 nt withheld, positions 4911-5051]
CCTTTGACGTTGGAGTCCACGTTCTTT
[37 nt withheld, positions 5079-5115]
ACTCTATCTCGGGCTATTCTTTTGATTTATAAGGGATTTTGCCGATTTCGGTCTATTGGTTAAAAAATGA
GCTGATTTAACAAAAATTTAACGCGAATTTTAACAAAATATTAACGTTTACAATTTTATGGTGCACTCTC
AGTACAATCTGCTCTGATGCCGCATAGTTAAGCCAGCCCCGACACCCGCCAACACCCGCTGACGCGCCCT
GACGGGCTTGTCTGCTCCCGGCATCCGCTTACAGACAAGCTGTGACCGTCTCCGGGAGCTGCATGTGTCA
GAGGTTTTCACCGTCATCACCGAAACGCGCGAGACGAAAGGGCCTCGTGATACGCCTATTTTTATAGGTT
AATGTCATGATAATAATGGTTTCTTAGACGTCAGGTGGCACTTTTCGGGGAAATGTGCGCGGAACCCCTA
TTTGTTTATTTTTCTAAATACATTCAAATATGTATCCGCTCATGAGACAATAACCCTGATAAATGCTTCA
ATAATATTGAAAAAGGAAGAGTATGAGTATTCAACATTTCCGTGTCGCCCTTATTCCCTTTTTTGCGGCA
TTTTGCCTTCCTGTTTTTGCTCACCCAGAAACGCTGGTGAAAGTAAAAGATGCTGAAGATCAGTTGGGTG
CACGAGTGGGTTACATCGAACTGGATCTCAACAGCGGTAAGATCCTTGAGAGTTTTCGCCCCGAAGAACG
TTTTCCAATGATGAGCACTTTTAAAGTTCTGCTATGTGGCGCGGTATTATCCCGTATTGACGCCGGGCAA
GAGCAACTCGGTCGCCGCATACACTATTCTCAGAATGACTTGGTTGAGTACTCACCAGTCACAGAAAAGC
ATCTTACGGATGGCATGACAGTAAGAGAATTATGCAGTGCTGCCATAACCATGAGTGATAACACTGCGGC
CAACTTACTTCTGACAACGATCGGAGGACCGAAGGAGCTAACCGCTTTTTTGCACAACATGGGGGATCAT
GTAACTCGCCTTGATCGTTGGGAACCGGAGCTGAATGAAGCCATACCAAACGACGAGCGTGACACCACGA
TGCCTGTAGCAATGGCAACAACGTTGCGCAAACTATTAACTGGCGAACTACTTACTCTAGCTTCCCGGCA
ACAATTAATAGACTGGATGGAGGCGGATAAAGTTGCAGGACCACTTCTGCGCTCGGCCCTTCCGGCTGGC
TGGTTTATTGCTGATAAATCTGGAGCCGGTGAGCGTGGGTCTCGCGGTATCATTGCAGCACTGGGGCCAG
ATGGTAAGCCCTCCCGTATCGTAGTTATCTACACGACGGGGAGTCAGGCAACTATGGATGAACGAAATAG
ACAGATCGCTGAGATAGGTGCCTCACTGATTAAGCATTGGTAACTGTCAGACCAAGTTTACTCATATATA
CTTTAGATTGATTTAAAACTTCATTTTTAATTTAAAAGGATCTAGGTGAAGATCCTTTTTGATAATCTCA
TGACCAAAATCCCTTAACGTGAGTTTTCGTTCCACTGAGCGTCAGACCCCGTAGAAAAGATCAAAGGATC
TTCTTGAGATCCTTTTTTTCTGCGCGTAATCTGCTGCTTGCAAACAAAAAAACCACCGCTACCAGCGGTG
GTTTGTTTGCCGGATCAAGAGCTACCAACTCTTTTTCCGAAGGTAACTGGCTTCAGCAGAGCGCAGATAC
CAAATACTGTTCTTCTAGTGTAGCCGTAGTTAGGCCACCACTTCAAGAACTCTGTAGCACCGCCTACATA
CCTCGCTCTGCTAATCCTGTTACCAGTGGCTGCTGCCAGTGGCGATAAGTCGTGTCTTACCGGGTTGGAC
TCAAGACGATAGTTACCGGATAAGGCGCAGCGGTCGGGCTGAACGGGGGGTTCGTGCACACAGCCCAGCT
TGGAGCGAACGACCTACACCGAACTGAGATACCTACAGCGTGAGCTATGAGAAAGCGCCACGCTTCCCGA
AGGGAGAAAGGCGGACAGGTATCCGGTAAGCGGCAGGGTCGGAACAGGAGAGCGCACGAGGGAGCTTCCA
GGGGGAAACGCCTGGTATCTTTATAGTCCTGTCGGGTTTCGCCACCTCTGACTTGAGCGTCGATTTTTGT
GATGCTCGTCAGGGGGGCGGAGCCTATGGAAAAACGCCAGCAACGCGGCCTTTTTACGGTTCCTGGCCTT
TTGCTGGCCTTTTGCTCACATGT
Features (pLannotate 1.2.2; 28 found; start..end, strand, type, name):
     12..39      +  repeat_region  AAV2 ITR (fragment): inverted terminal repeat of adeno-associated virus serotype 2 inverted
     68..95      +  repeat_region  AAV2 ITR (fragment): inverted terminal repeat of adeno-associated virus serotype 2 inverted
    158..224     +  CDS            small t antigen (fragment): SV40 (simian virus 40) small t antigen
    250..461     +  promoter       EF-1α core promoter: core promoter for human elongation factor EF-1α
    462..570     +  intron         EF-1α intron A (fragment): intron upstream of the start codon of human EF-1α
   1196..1399    +  intron         EF-1α intron A: truncated intron upstream of the start codon of human EF-1α
   1415..1432    +  misc_feature   MCS (fragment): pUC18/19 multiple cloning site
   1439..1472    +  protein_bind   lox2272: Cre-mediated recombination occurs in the 8-bp core sequence (GGATACTT). lox2272 sites are compatible with each other, but incompatible with loxP or loxN sites (Lee and Saito, 1988). Cre recombinase
   1473..1522    -  intron         β-globin intron (fragment): internally truncated intron from human β-globin
   1523..1556    +  protein_bind   loxP: Cre-mediated recombination occurs in the 8-bp core sequence (GCATACAT). Cre recombinase
   1568..1762    -  CDS            Kcnb1 (fragment): KCNB1_RAT - Experimental evidence at protein level: Swiss-Prot protein existence level 1. Voltage-gated potassium channel that mediates transmembrane potassium transport in excitable membranes, primarily in the brain, but also in the pancreas and cardiovascular system. Contributes to the regulation of the action potential (AP) repolarization, duration and frequency of repetitive AP firing in neurons, muscle cells and endocrine cells and plays a role in homeostatic attenuation of electrical excitability throughout the brain (PubMed:10024359, PubMed:10618149, PubMed:12451110, PubMed:17379638, Pu
   1763..2470    -  CDS            mRuby2: mRuby2 is a basic (constitutively fluorescent) red fluorescent protein published in 2012, derived from Entacmaea quadricolor. It has moderate acid sensitivity.
   2480..3529    -  CDS            ChrimsonR: red light-drivable channelrhodopsin from Chlamydomonas noctigama (Klapoetke et al., 2014) K176R mutant with accelerated closing kinetics
   3540..3573    -  protein_bind   lox2272: Cre-mediated recombination occurs in the 8-bp core sequence (GGATACTT). lox2272 sites are compatible with each other, but incompatible with loxP or loxN sites (Lee and Saito, 1988). Cre recombinase
   3574..3623    -  intron         β-globin intron (fragment): internally truncated intron from human β-globin
   3624..3657    -  protein_bind   loxP: Cre-mediated recombination occurs in the 8-bp core sequence (GCATACAT). Cre recombinase
   3658..3682    +  misc_feature   MCS (fragment): pBluescript multiple cloning site
   3682..4270    +  misc_feature   WPRE: woodchuck hepatitis virus posttranscriptional regulatory element
   4315..4436    -  polyA_signal   SV40 poly(A) signal: SV40 polyadenylation signal
   4459..4527    -  CDS            large T antigen (fragment): large T antigen from SV40 (simian virus 40)
   4571..4711    +  repeat_region  AAV2 ITR: inverted terminal repeat of adeno-associated virus serotype 2 inverted
   4716..4767    -  misc_feature   bom (fragment): basis of mobility region from pBR322
   4786..5241    +  rep_origin     f1 ori (sequence partly withheld): f1 bacteriophage origin of replication; arrow indicates direction of (+) strand synthesis
   5242..5291    -  misc_feature   bom (fragment): basis of mobility region from pBR322
   5393..5428    -  CDS            rop (fragment): Rop protein, which maintains plasmids at low copy number; rop
   5523..5627    +  promoter       AmpR promoter: bla
   5628..6488    +  CDS            AmpR: β-lactamase; bla; confers resistance to ampicillin, carbenicillin, and related antibiotics
   6659..7247    +  rep_origin     ori: high-copy-number ColE1/pMB1/pBR322/pUC origin of replication
