[The description below was written by a language model from this plasmid's Addgene catalogue record and pLannotate feature annotations shown in this document.]
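Description:
pAAV-EF1a-DIO-ChrimsonR-mRuby2-KV2.1-WPRE-SV40 is an AAV transfer plasmid of about 7.3 kb for Cre-dependent expression of a soma-targeted, red-light-sensitive opsin in mammalian neurons. The catalogue lists a synthesized pcDNA-type backbone. It replicates in E. coli from a high-copy ColE1/pUC origin under ampicillin selection (AmpR with its bla promoter), and it also carries an f1 phage origin. The expression cassette lies between AAV2 inverted terminal repeats, which allow it to be packaged into recombinant AAV particles. The annotation finds one full ITR downstream of the cassette and only short ITR fragments upstream. This may reflect how hard these repeats are to sequence and annotate, or a partially truncated repeat. A recombination-tolerant growth strain is listed, which fits the known instability of ITRs.

Transcription is driven by the human EF-1α promoter with its intron A. Downstream, the coding unit sits in reverse orientation between paired lox2272 and loxP sites in opposing orientation, which is the DIO (FLEX) arrangement. Without Cre the open reading frame is antisense to the promoter and is not expressed. Cre recombination inverts the cassette and then excises one site of each pair, locking it in the sense orientation. The encoded fusion is ChrimsonR, the K176R Chrimson variant with faster closing kinetics, followed by the red fluorescent protein mRuby2 and a fragment of the Kv2.1 (Kcnb1) potassium channel, which restricts the protein to the soma and proximal membrane. A WPRE enhances transcript expression. An SV40 polyadenylation signal follows, although the feature table annotates it on the reverse strand. The construct is used for cell-type-restricted optogenetic stimulation where confining the opsin to the cell body improves single-neuron targeting.
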