Addgene plasmid #124603: pAAV-EF1a-DIO-ChrimsonR-mRuby2-KV2.1-WPRE-SV40
Purpose: Cre-dependent soma-localized ChrimsonR for optogenetic stimulation
Depositing lab: Christopher Harvey. Depositing organization: Harvard Medical School. Publication: Single-neuron perturbations reveal feature-specific competition in V1. Chettih SN, Harvey CD. Nature. 2019 Mar 6. pii: 10.1038/s41586-019-0997-6. doi: 10.1038/s41586-019-0997-6. PubMed 30842660.
Backbone
  Vector backbone: pcDNA
  Backbone manufacturer: Genscript
  Backbone size w/o insert (bp): 3000
  Total vector size (bp): 7301
  Vector type: Mammalian Expression, AAV
Growth in bacteria
  Bacterial resistance: Ampicillin, 100 μg/mL
  Growth temperature: 37°C
  Growth strain: NEB Stable
  Copy number: High Copy
Gene/Insert
  Gene/Insert name: Soma-localized ChrimsonR
  Species: M. musculus (mouse)
  Insert size (bp): 3385
  Tag / fusion protein: mRuby2 (C terminal on insert)
Resource information
  A portion of this plasmid was derived from a plasmid made by: Genscript
Terms and licenses: Academic/Nonprofit Terms; Industry Terms: Not Available to Industry
How to cite: pAAV-EF1a-DIO-ChrimsonR-mRuby2-KV2.1-WPRE-SV40 was a gift from Christopher Harvey (Addgene plasmid # 124603 ; http://n2t.net/addgene:124603 ; RRID:Addgene_124603) For viral preps, please replace (Addgene plasmid # 124603) in the above sentence with: (Addgene viral prep # 124603-AAV9)
